Addgene plasmid #169278: SIN40C.SFFV.GFP.miR30n
Purpose: (Empty Backbone) Constitutive overexpression of miRNA or shRNA with GFP as reporter fluorescent protein
Depositing lab: Dirk Heckl. Depositing organization: Martin-Luther-Universitaet Halle-Wittenberg.
Backbone
  Vector backbone: SIN40C
  Vector type: Lentiviral, RNAi
Growth in bacteria
  Bacterial resistance: Ampicillin, 100 μg/mL
  Growth temperature: 37°C
  Growth strain: NEB Stable
  Copy number: High Copy
Gene/Insert
  Gene/Insert name: None
Terms and licenses: Academic/Nonprofit Terms; Industry Terms: Not Available to Industry
How to cite: SIN40C.SFFV.GFP.miR30n was a gift from Dirk Heckl (Addgene plasmid # 169278 ; http://n2t.net/addgene:169278 ; RRID:Addgene_169278)
