[The description below was written by a language model from this plasmid's Addgene catalogue record and pLannotate feature annotations shown in this document.]
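Description:
SIN40C.SFFV.GFP.miR30n is an empty lentiviral RNAi backbone of about 8.2 kb, built on the SIN40C vector and intended for constitutive expression of a microRNA or miR-30-embedded shRNA alongside a GFP reporter. It is maintained in E. coli as a high-copy plasmid through a ColE1/pUC-type origin with ampicillin selection (AmpR under its own bla promoter). The bacterial portion also carries an f1 origin and remnants of a cloning-vector lac region (lac promoter/operator, lacZα and lacI fragments, T3 and T7 promoters). The annotated short RSF ori fragment is probably just the part of the pUC origin that crosses the numbering start.

The viral genome is driven in producer cells by a hybrid upstream region annotated with CMV enhancer, SV40 promoter fragment and RSV promoter elements, placed before a truncated HIV-1 5' LTR. This is the arrangement typical of Tat-independent third-generation vectors. It is followed by the Ψ packaging signal with a partial gag sequence, the RRE for Rev-dependent nuclear export, and a cPPT/CTS to aid nuclear import. The 3' LTR carries a U3 deletion, so the integrated provirus is self-inactivating and expression depends on the internal promoter. An SV40 poly(A) signal and SV40 origin lie downstream of it.

The internal cassette uses the spleen focus-forming virus (SFFV) LTR promoter to transcribe EGFP, with the 5' and 3' flanking sequences of human miR-30a placed directly downstream in the same transcript, followed by a WPRE that enhances transcript stability and expression. No hairpin is present. The short gap between the miR-30a flanks is presumably where a user inserts a miRNA or shRNA stem-loop, although the record does not name the cloning sites. Once an insert is added, GFP fluorescence marks transduced cells that produce the small RNA.
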