Features (pLannotate 1.2.2; 30 found; start..end, strand, type, name):
      1..128     +  rep_origin     RSF ori (fragment): Plasmids containing the RSF 1030 origin of replication can be propagated in E. coli cells that contain additional plasmids with compatible origins.
    130..222     +  CDS            lacI (fragment): lac repressor; lacI; The lac repressor binds to the lac operator to inhibit transcription in E. coli. This inhibition can be relieved by adding lactose or isopropyl-β-D-thiogalactopyranoside (IPTG).
    235..256     +  protein_bind   CAP binding site: CAP binding activates transcription in the presence of cAMP. E. coli catabolite activator protein
    271..301     +  promoter       lac promoter: promoter for the E. coli lac operon
    309..325     +  protein_bind   lac operator: The lac repressor binds to the lac operator to inhibit transcription in E. coli. This inhibition can be relieved by adding lactose or isopropyl-β-D-thiogalactopyranoside (IPTG). lac repressor encoded by lacI
    370..388     +  promoter       T3 promoter: promoter for bacteriophage T3 RNA polymerase
    433..812     +  enhancer       CMV enhancer: human cytomegalovirus immediate early enhancer
    869..1060    +  promoter       SV40 promoter (fragment): SV40 enhancer and early promoter
   1079..1305    +  promoter       RSV promoter: Rous sarcoma virus enhancer/promoter
   1306..1486    +  LTR            5' LTR (truncated): truncated 5' long terminal repeat (LTR) from HIV-1
   1533..1658    +  misc_feature   HIV-1 Ψ: packaging signal of human immunodeficiency virus type 1
   1642..2005    +  CDS            HIV-1 gag (fragment): gag protein from human immunodeficiency virus 1; gag
   2151..2384    +  misc_feature   RRE: The Rev response element (RRE) of HIV-1 allows for Rev-dependent mRNA export from the nucleus to the cytoplasm.
   2761..2785    +  CDS            Rev (fragment): human immunodeficiency virus 1 (HIV-1) Rev protein; rev; enhances nuclear export of unspliced and incompletely spliced viral mRNAs
   2826..2943    +  misc_feature   cPPT/CTS: central polypurine tract and central termination sequence of HIV-1
   3001..3402    +  promoter       SFFV promoter: spleen focus-forming virus long terminal repeat (LTR) promoter
   3414..4130    +  CDS            EGFP: EGFP is a basic (constitutively fluorescent) green fluorescent protein published in 1996, derived from Aequorea victoria. It is reported to be a rapidly-maturing weak dimer with moderate acid sensitivity.
   4152..4273    +  ncRNA          5' miR-30a: sequence upstream of the 71-nt precursor of the human miR-30a microRNA (Zeng et al., 2002) miRNA
   4301..4427    +  ncRNA          3' miR-30a: sequence downstream of the 71-nt precursor of the human miR-30a microRNA (Zeng et al., 2002) miRNA
   4446..5034    +  misc_feature   WPRE: woodchuck hepatitis virus posttranscriptional regulatory element
   5085..5104    +  misc_feature   cPPT/CTS (fragment): central polypurine tract and central termination sequence of HIV-1
   5106..5339    +  LTR            3' LTR (ΔU3): self-inactivating 3' long terminal repeat (LTR) from HIV-1
   5417..5538    +  polyA_signal   SV40 poly(A) signal: SV40 polyadenylation signal
   5578..5713    +  rep_origin     SV40 ori: SV40 origin of replication
   5734..5752    -  promoter       T7 promoter: promoter for bacteriophage T7 RNA polymerase
   5760..5915    +  CDS            lacZα (fragment): LacZα fragment of β-galactosidase; lacZ fragment
   5920..6348    +  rep_origin     f1 ori (sequence partly withheld): f1 bacteriophage origin of replication; arrow indicates direction of (+) strand synthesis
   6401..6505    +  promoter       AmpR promoter: bla
   6506..7366    +  CDS            AmpR: β-lactamase; bla; confers resistance to ampicillin, carbenicillin, and related antibiotics
   7537..8125    +  rep_origin     ori: high-copy-number ColE1/pMB1/pBR322/pUC origin of replication
>Addgene plasmid #169278 | SIN40C.SFFV.GFP.miR30n | addgene full sequence | sequence record 337930 | Addgene NGS Result
TCACATGTTCTTTCCTGCGTTATCCCCTGATTCTGTGGATAACCGTATTACCGCCTTTGAGTGAGCTGAT
ACCGCTCGCCGCAGCCGAACGACCGAGCGCAGCGAGTCAGTGAGCGAGGAAGCGGAAGAGCGCCCAATAC
GCAAACCGCCTCTCCCCGCGCGTTGGCCGATTCATTAATGCAGCTGGCACGACAGGTTTCCCGACTGGAA
AGCGGGCAGTGAGCGCAACGCAATTAATGTGAGTTAGCTCACTCATTAGGCACCCCAGGCTTTACACTTT
ATGCTTCCGGCTCGTATGTTGTGTGGAATTGTGAGCGGATAACAATTTCACACAGGAAACAGCTATGACC
ATGATTACGCCAAGCGCGCAATTAACCCTCACTAAAGGGAACAAAAGCTGGAGCTGCAAGCGGTACCGTC
GACCTGCAGGTTGACATTGATTATTGACTAGTTATTAATAGTAATCAATTACGGGGTCATTAGTTCATAG
CCCATATATGGAGTTCCGCGTTACATAACTTACGGTAAATGGCCCGCCTGGCTGACCGCCCAACGACCCC
CGCCCATTGACGTCAATAATGACGTATGTTCCCATAGTAACGCCAATAGGGACTTTCCATTGACGTCAAT
GGGTGGAGTATTTACGGTAAACTGCCCACTTGGCAGTACATCAAGTGTATCATATGCCAAGTACGCCCCC
TATTGACGTCAATGACGGTAAATGGCCCGCCTGGCATTATGCCCAGTACATGACCTTATGGGACTTTCCT
ACTTGGCAGTACATCTACGTATTAGTCATCGCTATTACCATGGCGCGCCATGCAGGGCCTGAAATAACCT
CTGAAAGAGGAACTTGGTTAGGTACCTTCTGAGGCGGAAAGAACCAGCTGTGGAATGTGTGTCAGTTAGG
GTGTGGAAAGTCCCCAGGCTCCCCAGCAGGCAGAAGTATGCAAAGCATGCATCTCAATTAGTCAGCAACC
AGGTGTGGAAAGTCCCCAGGCTCCCCAGCAGGCAGAAGTATGCAAAGCATGCATCTCAATTAGTCAGCAA
CCATAGTCCCTTAAGAGGCGCGCCTTAATGTAGTCTTATGCAATACTCTTGTAGTCTTGCAACATGGTAA
CGATGAGTTAGCAACATGCCTTACAAGGAGAGAAAAAGCACCGTGCATGCCGATTGGTGGAAGTAAGGTG
GTACGATCGTGCCTTATTAGGAAGGCAACAGACGGGTCTGACATGGATTGGACGAACCACTGAATTGCCG
CATTGCAGAGATATTGTATTTAAGTGCCTAGCTCGATACATAAACGGGTCTCTCTGGTTAGACCAGATCT
GAGCCTGGGAGCTCTCTGGCTAACTAGGGAACCCACTGCTTAAGCCTCAATAAAGCTTGCCTTGAGTGCT
TCAAGTAGTGTGTGCCCGTCTGTTGTGTGACTCTGGTAACTAGAGATCCCTCAGACCCTTTTAGTCAGTG
TGGAAAATCTCTAGCAGTGGCGCCCGAACAGGGACTTGAAAGCGAAAGGGAAACCAGAGGAGCTCTCTCG
ACGCAGGACTCGGCTTGCTGAAGCGCGCACGGCAAGAGGCGAGGGGCGGCGACTGGTGAGTACGCCAAAA
ATTTTGACTAGCGGAGGCTAGAAGGAGAGAGATGGGTGCGAGAGCGTCAGTATTAAGCGGGGGAGAATTA
GATCGCGATGGGAAAAAATTCGGTTAAGGCCAGGGGGAAAGAAAAAATATAAATTAAAACATATAGTATG
GGCAAGCAGGGAGCTAGAACGATTCGCAGTTAATCCTGGCCTGTTAGAAACATCAGAAGGCTGTAGACAA
ATACTGGGACAGCTACAACCATCCCTTCAGACAGGATCAGAAGAACTTAGATCATTATATAATACAGTAG
CAACCCTCTATTGTGTGCATCAAAGGATAGAGATAAAAGACACCAAGGAAGCTTTAGACAAGATAGAGGA
AGAGCAAAACAAAAGTAAGACCACCGCACAGCAAGCGGCCGCTGATCTTCAGACCTGGAGGAGGAGATAT
GAGGGACAATTGGAGAAGTGAATTATATAAATATAAAGTAGTAAAAATTGAACCATTAGGAGTAGCACCC
ACCAAGGCAAAGAGAAGAGTGGTGCAGAGAGAAAAAAGAGCAGTGGGAATAGGAGCTTTGTTCCTTGGGT
TCTTGGGAGCAGCAGGAAGCACTATGGGCGCAGCGTCAATGACGCTGACGGTACAGGCCAGACAATTATT
GTCTGGTATAGTGCAGCAGCAGAACAATTTGCTGAGGGCTATTGAGGCGCAACAGCATCTGTTGCAACTC
ACAGTCTGGGGCATCAAGCAGCTCCAGGCAAGAATCCTGGCTGTGGAAAGATACCTAAAGGATCAACAGC
TCCTGGGGATTTGGGGTTGCTCTGGAAAACTCATTTGCACCACTGCTGTGCCTTGGAATGCTAGTTGGAG
TAATAAATCTCTGGAACAGATTTGGAATCACACGACCTGGATGGAGTGGGACAGAGAAATTAACAATTAC
ACAAGCTTAATACACTCCTTAATTGAAGAATCGCAAAACCAGCAAGAAAAGAATGAACAAGAATTATTGG
AATTAGATAAATGGGCAAGTTTGTGGAATTGGTTTAACATAACAAATTGGCTGTGGTATATAAAATTATT
CATAATGATAGTAGGAGGCTTGGTAGGTTTAAGAATAGTTTTTGCTGTACTTTCTATAGTGAATAGAGTT
AGGCAGGGATATTCACCATTATCGTTTCAGACCCACCTCCCAACCCCGAGGGGACAATTCTAGATCTTGA
GACAAATGGCAGTATTCATCCACAATTTTAAAAGAAAAGGGGGGATTGGGGGGTACAGTGCAGGGGAAAG
AATAGTAGACATAATAGCAACAGACATACAAACTAAAGAATTACAAAAACAAATTACAAAAATTCAAAAT
TTTCGGGTTTATTACAGGGACAGCAGAGATCCACTTTGGCGCCGGCTCGAGCGAGCTGCAGTAACGCCAT
TTTGCAAGGCATGGAAAAATACCAAACCAAGAATAGAGAAGTTCAGATCAAGGGCGGGTACATGAAAATA
GCTAACGTTGGGCCAAACAGGATATCTGCGGTGAGCAGTTTCGGCCCCGGCCCGGGGCCAAGAACAGATG
GTCACCGCAGTTTCGGCCCCGGCCCGAGGCCAAGAACAGATGGTCCCCAGATATGGCCCAACCCTCAGCA
GTTTCTTAAGACCCATCAGATGTTTCCAGGCTCCCCCAAGGACCTGAAATGACCCTGCGCCTTATTTGAA
TTAACCAATCAGCCTGCTTCTCGCTTCTGTTCGCGCGCTTCTGCTTCCCGAGCTCTATAAAAGAGCTCAC
AACCCCTCACTCGGCGCGCCAGTCCTCCGACAGACTGAGTCGGATCCGCCACCATGGTGAGCAAGGGCGA
GGAGCTGTTCACCGGGGTGGTGCCCATCCTGGTCGAGCTGGACGGCGACGTAAACGGCCACAAGTTCAGC
GTGTCCGGCGAGGGCGAGGGCGATGCCACCTACGGCAAGCTGACCCTGAAGTTCATCTGCACCACCGGCA
AGCTGCCCGTGCCCTGGCCCACCCTCGTGACCACCCTGACCTACGGCGTGCAGTGCTTCAGCCGCTACCC
CGACCACATGAAGCAGCACGACTTCTTCAAGTCCGCCATGCCCGAAGGCTACGTCCAGGAGCGCACCATC
TTCTTCAAGGACGACGGCAACTACAAGACCCGCGCCGAGGTGAAGTTCGAGGGCGACACCCTGGTGAACC
GCATCGAGCTGAAGGGCATCGACTTCAAGGAGGACGGCAACATCCTGGGGCACAAGCTGGAGTACAACTA
CAACAGCCACAACGTCTATATCATGGCCGACAAGCAGAAGAACGGCATCAAGGTGAACTTCAAGATCCGC
CACAACATCGAGGACGGCAGCGTGCAGCTCGCCGACCACTACCAGCAGAACACCCCCATCGGCGACGGCC
CCGTGCTGCTGCCCGACAACCACTACCTGAGCACCCAGTCCGCCCTGAGCAAAGACCCCAACGAGAAGCG
CGATCACATGGTCCTGCTGGAGTTCGTGACCGCCGCCGGGATCACTCTCGGCATGGACGAGCTGTACAAG
TGAGCGGCCGCATATTGCTGTTTGAATGAGGCTTCAGTACTTTACAGAATCGTTGCCTGCACATCTTGGA
AACACTTGCTGGGATTACTTCTTCAGGTTAACCCAACAGAAGGCTAAAGAAGGTATATTGCTGTTGACAG
TGAGCGGGAGACGTGATTACCGTCTCTTGCCTACTGCCTCGGACTTCAAGGGGCTACTTTAGGAGCAATT
ATCTTGTTTACTAAAACTGAATACCTTGCTATCTCTTTGATACATTTTTACAAAGCTGAATTAAAATGGT
ATAAATTAAATCACTTTTTTACGCGTTAAGTCGACAATCAACCTCTGGATTACAAAATTTGTGAAAGATT
GACTGGTATTCTTAACTATGTTGCTCCTTTTACGCTATGTGGATACGCTGCTTTAATGCCTTTGTATCAT
GCTATTGCTTCCCGTATGGCTTTCATTTTCTCCTCCTTGTATAAATCCTGGTTGCTGTCTCTTTATGAGG
AGTTGTGGCCCGTTGTCAGGCAACGTGGCGTGGTGTGCACTGTGTTTGCTGACGCAACCCCCACTGGTTG
GGGCATTGCCACCACCTGTCAGCTCCTTTCCGGGACTTTCGCTTTCCCCCTCCCTATTGCCACGGCGGAA
CTCATCGCCGCCTGCCTTGCCCGCTGCTGGACAGGGGCTCGGCTGTTGGGCACTGACAATTCCGTGGTGT
TGTCGGGGAAATCATCGTCCTTTCCTTGGCTGCTCGCCTGTGTTGCCACCTGGATTCTGCGCGGGACGTC
CTTCTGCTACGTCCCTTCGGCCCTCAATCCAGCGGACCTTCCTTCCCGCGGCCTGCTGCCGGCTCTGCGG
CCTCTTCCGCGTCTTCGCCTTCGCCCTCAGACGAGTCGGATCTCCCTTTGGGCCGCCTCCCCGCGTCGAC
TTTAAGACCAATGACTTACAAGGCAGCTGTAGATCTTAGCCACTTTTTAAAAGAAAAGGGGGGACTGGAA
GGGCTAATTCACTCCCAACGAAGACAAGATCTGCTTTTTGCTTGTACTGGGTCTCTCTGGTTAGACCAGA
TCTGAGCCTGGGAGCTCTCTGGCTAACTAGGGAACCCACTGCTTAAGCCTCAATAAAGCTTGCCTTGAGT
GCTTCAAGTAGTGTGTGCCCGTCTGTTGTGTGACTCTGGTAACTAGAGATCCCTCAGACCCTTTTAGTCA
GTGTGGAAAATCTCTAGCAGTACGTATAGTAGTTCATGTCATCTTATTATTCAGTATTTATAACTTGCAA
AGAAATGAATATCAGAGAGTGAGAGGAACTTGTTTATTGCAGCTTATAATGGTTACAAATAAAGCAATAG
CATCACAAATTTCACAAATAAAGCATTTTTTTCACTGCATTCTAGTTGTGGTTTGTCCAAACTCATCAAT
GTATCTTATCATGTCTGGCTCTAGCTATCCCGCCCCTAACTCCGCCCATCCCGCCCCTAACTCCGCCCAG
TTCCGCCCATTCTCCGCCCCATGGCTGACTAATTTTTTTTATTTATGCAGAGGCCGAGGCCGCCTCGGCC
TCTGAGCTATTCCAGAAGTAGTGAGGAGGCTTTTTTGGAGGCCTAGGGACGTACCCAATTCGCCCTATAG
TGAGTCGTATTACGCGCGCTCACTGGCCGTCGTTTTACAACGTCGTGACTGGGAAAACCCTGGCGTTACC
CAACTTAATCGCCTTGCAGCACATCCCCCTTTCGCCAGCTGGCGTAATAGCGAAGAGGCCCGCACCGATC
GCCCTTCCCAACAGTTGCGCAGCCTGAATGGCGAATGGG
[124 nt withheld, positions 5920-6043]
C
[91 nt withheld, positions 6045-6135]
A
[49 nt withheld, positions 6137-6185]
CCTTTGACGTTGGAGTCCACGTTCTTT
[37 nt withheld, positions 6213-6249]
ACCCTATCTCGGTCTATTCTTTTGATTTATAAGGGATTTTGCCGATTTCGGCCTATTGGTTAAAAAATGA
GCTGATTTAACAAAAATTTAACGCGAATTTTAACAAAATATTAACGCTTACAATTTAGGTGGCACTTTTC
GGGGAAATGTGCGCGGAACCCCTATTTGTTTATTTTTCTAAATACATTCAAATATGTATCCGCTCATGAG
ACAATAACCCTGATAAATGCTTCAATAATATTGAAAAAGGAAGAGTATGAGTATTCAACATTTCCGTGTC
GCCCTTATTCCCTTTTTTGCGGCATTTTGCCTTCCTGTTTTTGCTCACCCAGAAACGCTGGTGAAAGTAA
AAGATGCTGAAGATCAGTTGGGTGCACGAGTGGGTTACATCGAACTGGATCTCAACAGCGGTAAGATCCT
TGAGAGTTTTCGCCCCGAAGAACGTTTTCCAATGATGAGCACTTTTAAAGTTCTGCTATGTGGCGCGGTA
TTATCCCGTATTGACGCCGGGCAAGAGCAACTCGGTCGCCGCATACACTATTCTCAGAATGACTTGGTTG
AGTACTCACCAGTCACAGAAAAGCATCTTACGGATGGCATGACAGTAAGAGAATTATGCAGTGCTGCCAT
AACCATGAGTGATAACACTGCGGCCAACTTACTTCTGACAACGATCGGAGGACCGAAGGAGCTAACCGCT
TTTTTGCACAACATGGGGGATCATGTAACTCGCCTTGATCGTTGGGAACCGGAGCTGAATGAAGCCATAC
CAAACGACGAGCGTGACACCACGATGCCTGTAGCAATGGCAACAACGTTGCGCAAACTATTAACTGGCGA
ACTACTTACTCTAGCTTCCCGGCAACAATTAATAGACTGGATGGAGGCGGATAAAGTTGCAGGACCACTT
CTGCGCTCGGCCCTTCCGGCTGGCTGGTTTATTGCTGATAAATCTGGAGCCGGTGAGCGTGGGTCTCGCG
GTATCATTGCAGCACTGGGGCCAGATGGTAAGCCCTCCCGTATCGTAGTTATCTACACGACGGGGAGTCA
GGCAACTATGGATGAACGAAATAGACAGATCGCTGAGATAGGTGCCTCACTGATTAAGCATTGGTAACTG
TCAGACCAAGTTTACTCATATATACTTTAGATTGATTTAAAACTTCATTTTTAATTTAAAAGGATCTAGG
TGAAGATCCTTTTTGATAATCTCATGACCAAAATCCCTTAACGTGAGTTTTCGTTCCACTGAGCGTCAGA
CCCCGTAGAAAAGATCAAAGGATCTTCTTGAGATCCTTTTTTTCTGCGCGTAATCTGCTGCTTGCAAACA
AAAAAACCACCGCTACCAGCGGTGGTTTGTTTGCCGGATCAAGAGCTACCAACTCTTTTTCCGAAGGTAA
CTGGCTTCAGCAGAGCGCAGATACCAAATACTGTTCTTCTAGTGTAGCCGTAGTTAGGCCACCACTTCAA
GAACTCTGTAGCACCGCCTACATACCTCGCTCTGCTAATCCTGTTACCAGTGGCTGCTGCCAGTGGCGAT
AAGTCGTGTCTTACCGGGTTGGACTCAAGACGATAGTTACCGGATAAGGCGCAGCGGTCGGGCTGAACGG
GGGGTTCGTGCACACAGCCCAGCTTGGAGCGAACGACCTACACCGAACTGAGATACCTACAGCGTGAGCT
ATGAGAAAGCGCCACGCTTCCCGAAGGGAGAAAGGCGGACAGGTATCCGGTAAGCGGCAGGGTCGGAACA
GGAGAGCGCACGAGGGAGCTTCCAGGGGGAAACGCCTGGTATCTTTATAGTCCTGTCGGGTTTCGCCACC
TCTGACTTGAGCGTCGATTTTTGTGATGCTCGTCAGGGGGGCGGAGCCTATGGAAAAACGCCAGCAACGC
GGCCTTTTTACGGTTCCTGGCCTTTTGCTGGCCTTTTGC
